>Addgene plasmid #136598 | DmTmem63 | addgene full sequence | sequence record 273753 | Addgene NGS Result
GTGATGCGGTTTTGGCAGTACATCAATGGGCGTGGATAGCGGTTTGACTCACGGGGATTTCCAAGTCTCC
ACCCCATTGACGTCAATGGGAGTTTGTTTTGGCACCAAAATCAACGGGACTTTCCAAAATGTCGTAACAA
CTCCGCCCCATTGACGCAAATGGGCGGTAGGCGTGTACGGTGGGAGGTCTATATAAGCAGAGCTGGTTTA
GTGAACCGTCAGATCCGCTAGCGCTACCGGACTCAGATCTCGAGCTCAAGCTTCGAATTCCTCGAGATGG
TGATGTCCGAAAATTCTAACATCAGCTACTGCCAGGCTGTCGCCAATAGGACCAGCTTTTTCACCACCGC
CTACAATGGCATCCCCGAGACCCTCATCCTGAACACCATCTTTTGGGTCCTGCTCATCCTCCTCTTCACA
GTGCTGAGGCATCAAGCCGGAGACTTCGGCAGACTGGCCCTGGTGAATAGCAACGGCAGCAAGAAGAGGT
GGACCGAGATCTTCTATAGCAGAGCTGCCAGCGTGGTTGATCCTCAGCCCAGCACAAGCACCCAGGTGAG
CCCCAGGCCCAGCACAACAAGCCAGGGCGTGCCTGATAGCACCCCCCTGTCCCCCATCCAACCCGAAGAG
GGCCTCTTCGGCTGGATCAGAGTGACACTGAAGCTCAGGAAGGAGACCATCCTGCTGCATACAGGACCCG
ACGCCGTGCACTATCTCAGCTTCCAACAGCACCTGATGGCTGTCATGGCCCTGGTCACCATCGTGAGCCT
GGTGATCATCCTGCCCGTGAACTTCCTGAACGGCCCTAAGGAAAACCCCTATGACGTGAACGCCTTCGGC
AGGACCACAATGGCCAACCTGTCCCCTGACAGCCCTTGGCTGTGGGTCCACACAATCATCACCATTCTGT
ATATCCCCCTCGTGGTCCTGATCATGAGGAGGGCCAGCGGAAGGAACGCTTTCAAGAAAGCCGCCACCAG
GACCATCATGATCTCCAATATCAGCTCCAGCGACAGGAACAAGACAGTCGTGAGGAACTACATGCAGGAG
CTGTTCCCCGATGTGACAATCGAGAACGTGAGCATCGCCTACAACATTAGCAGGCTCTACGTGAGAAATG
CCGAATTTGAGAGAGTGCACGAGGCTAGGCTGTACTGCGAACACCACAGAAACAGAGACACCCTGATGGT
GAAGCCCGAAATGTGCTCCTGCAAGAAGGAGAACGCCTACGAATACTATCAAAGAGAGGAGAGGAAGCTG
TCCGGCGACGTGGCCAGACTGAGAGCCTCCACCATGAACGAGCCCCTCGATATCGCTTTCATTACCGTGT
CCACCGTCCAAGAAGCCCAGAACATCGTGACCCACTTCACACCCGGAACCTATAGGCAGTGGCATCTCGT
CTTCGCCCCTTCCCCCGACGATCTCTTCTGGGAGAATCTCAACGTCAACAAGAGCCACTGGTATCTGAAA
TTCTTCTGTGTCAACGCCGTGCTGTTCCTGGTCCTGTTCTTCCTGAGCACACCCGCCATGGTCGTGAGCC
TGCTGAATAGCAGACCCTGGGTGAAGGAGACCGAGGGCAAGATCAGCCCCCTGGTGGCCGATTTTCTGCC
CACCCTGATGCTGTGGACCCTGAGCGCTCTCATGCCTGTCATCGTCGCCATCAGCGATAAGTGGATGAGA
CACTACACCAGGAGCAAACAGAACTACAGCATTATGACCAAATGCTTCGGCTACCTCCTGATGATGATCA
TGATCCTGCCCTCCCTGGGACTCACCAGCGCTCAAGCTCTCTTAGAATGGGGCTTCCTGAATCAGACCGA
CAGATGGCAGTGCATTTTCCTCCCTGACAGGGGCTCCTTCTACGTGAACTACATCATTACCGCTGCTTTT
ATCGGCACAGCTCTGGAGCTGCTGAGATTCCCTGAGCTGATCGTCTATATCTGGTCCCTCCTGAAGGCCA
AGAGCAAAGCCGAGACCCCTTACATCAGGAAGGCCATCCTCATCGAGTTCCCCTTCGGAACCCACTACGC
CTGGACAACCCTGGTGTTCACCATCGCTATCGTCTATTCCGTGGCCTGTCCTCTGATTATGCCTTTCGCC
ATGATCTACATCTGCCTCAAGCACTTCGTCGACAGACACAATCTGTACTTCGCTTATGGCCCCAGCAACA
TGATTAGCAGGAAGGGCGGAAAGATCCATAGCACCGCCGTCACCATGACCAAGTTCTCCGTCGTCATTCT
GGTGCTCGTCATGGCCATGATTTGCTTCTTCAGGGGAGACAACGGCATGGCTAGGTTCCTGCTGCTCATC
ATCAGCCTGGCCATCACCCTGACACTGTTCACCTTCATGAGCCCCATCAAGAGATGCGCCGCCACCAGGA
GGCCTTCCATCGTGGAAATCGCCGGCCCCGCCCCTATCTATGTGCCCGATGTGCTGAAGGATAACGGCAT
CAGGACATCCAGCGTCAGACCCTCCGCCGCTGCTTTCGGCGGATATGGCTCCGACTCCGTGTCCGAATAT
GATTCCAGCCAATACAGCGTGAACTCCGTGGAGGCCTGACCGCGGGGATCCGCCCCTCTCCCTCCCCCCC
CCCTAACGTTACTGGCCGAAGCCGCTTGGAATAAGGCCGGTGTGCGTTTGTCTATATGTTATTTTCCACC
ATATTGCCGTCTTTTGGCAATGTGAGGGCCCGGAAACCTGGCCCTGTCTTCTTGACGAGCATTCCTAGGG
GTCTTTCCCCTCTCGCCAAAGGAATGCAAGGTCTGTTGAATGTCGTGAAGGAAGCAGTTCCTCTGGAAGC
TTCTTGAAGACAAACAACGTCTGTAGCGACCCTTTGCAGGCAGCGGAACCCCCCACCTGGCGACAGGTGC
CTCTGCGGCCAAAAGCCACGTGTATAAGATACACCTGCAAAGGCGGCACAACCCCAGTGCCACGTTGTGA
GTTGGATAGTTGTGGAAAGAGTCAAATGGCTCTCCTCAAGCGTATTCAACAAGGGGCTGAAGGATGCCCA
GAAGGTACCCCATTGTATGGGATCTGATCTGGGGCCTCGGTACACATGCTTTACATGTGTTTAGTCGAGG
TTAAAAAAACGTCTAGGCCCCCCGAACCACGGGGACGTGGTTTTCCTTTGAAAAACACGATGATAATATG
GCCACAACCATGGTGAGCAAGGGCGAGGAGGATAACATGGCCATCATCAAGGAGTTCATGCGCTTCAAGG
TGCACATGGAGGGCTCCGTGAACGGCCACGAGTTCGAGATCGAGGGCGAGGGCGAGGGCCGCCCCTACGA
GGGCACCCAGACCGCCAAGCTGAAGGTGACCAAGGGTGGCCCCCTGCCCTTCGCCTGGGACATCCTGTCC
CCTCAGTTCATGTACGGCTCCAAGGCCTACGTGAAGCACCCCGCCGACATCCCCGACTACTTGAAGCTGT
CCTTCCCCGAGGGCTTCAAGTGGGAGCGCGTGATGAACTTCGAGGACGGCGGCGTGGTGACCGTGACCCA
GGACTCCTCCCTGCAGGACGGCGAGTTCATCTACAAGGTGAAGCTGCGCGGCACCAACTTCCCCTCCGAC
GGCCCCGTAATGCAGAAGAAGACCATGGGCTGGGAGGCCTCCTCCGAGCGGATGTACCCCGAGGACGGCG
CCCTGAAGGGCGAGATCAAGCAGAGGCTGAAGCTGAAGGACGGCGGCCACTACGACGCTGAGGTCAAGAC
CACCTACAAGGCCAAGAAGCCCGTGCAGCTGCCCGGCGCCTACAACGTCAACATCAAGTTGGACATCACC
TCCCACAACGAGGACTACACCATCGTGGAACAGTACGAACGCGCCGAGGGCCGCCACTCCACCGGCGGCA
TGGACGAGCTGTACAAGTAAGCGGCCGCGACTCTAGATCATAATCAGCCATACCACATTTGTAGAGGTTT
TACTTGCTTTAAAAAACCTCCCACACCTCCCCCTGAACCTGAAACATAAAATGAATGCAATTGTTGTTGT
TAACTTGTTTATTGCAGCTTATAATGGTTACAAATAAAGCAATAGCATCACAAATTTCACAAATAAAGCA
TTTTTTTCACTGCATTCTAGTTGTGGTTTGTCCAAACTCATCAATGTATCTTAAGGCGTAAATTGTAAGC
GTTAATATTTTGTTAAAATTCGCGTTAAATTTTTGTTAAATCAGCTCATTTTTTAACCAATAGGCCGAAA
TCGGCAAAATCCCTTATAAATCAAAAGAATAGACCGAGATAGGGT
[37 nt withheld, positions 4246-4282]
AAAGAACGTGGACTCCAACGTCAAAGG
[49 nt withheld, positions 4310-4358]
T
[91 nt withheld, positions 4360-4450]
G
[124 nt withheld, positions 4452-4575]
CAGGTGGCACTTTTCGGGGAAATGTGCGCGGAACCCCTATTTGTTTATTTTTCTAAATACATTCAAATAT
GTATCCGCTCATGAGACAATAACCCTGATAAATGCTTCAATAATATTGAAAAAGGAAGAGTCCTGAGGCG
GAAAGAACCAGCTGTGGAATGTGTGTCAGTTAGGGTGTGGAAAGTCCCCAGGCTCCCCAGCAGGCAGAAG
TATGCAAAGCATGCATCTCAATTAGTCAGCAACCAGGTGTGGAAAGTCCCCAGGCTCCCCAGCAGGCAGA
AGTATGCAAAGCATGCATCTCAATTAGTCAGCAACCATAGTCCCGCCCCTAACTCCGCCCATCCCGCCCC
TAACTCCGCCCAGTTCCGCCCATTCTCCGCCCCATGGCTGACTAATTTTTTTTATTTATGCAGAGGCCGA
GGCCGCCTCGGCCTCTGAGCTATTCCAGAAGTAGTGAGGAGGCTTTTTTGGAGGCCTAGGCTTTTGCAAA
GATCGATCAAGAGACAGGATGAGGATCGTTTCGCATGATTGAACAAGATGGATTGCACGCAGGTTCTCCG
GCCGCTTGGGTGGAGAGGCTATTCGGCTATGACTGGGCACAACAGACAATCGGCTGCTCTGATGCCGCCG
TGTTCCGGCTGTCAGCGCAGGGGCGCCCGGTTCTTTTTGTCAAGACCGACCTGTCCGGTGCCCTGAATGA
ACTGCAAGACGAGGCAGCGCGGCTATCGTGGCTGGCCACGACGGGCGTTCCTTGCGCAGCTGTGCTCGAC
GTTGTCACTGAAGCGGGAAGGGACTGGCTGCTATTGGGCGAAGTGCCGGGGCAGGATCTCCTGTCATCTC
ACCTTGCTCCTGCCGAGAAAGTATCCATCATGGCTGATGCAATGCGGCGGCTGCATACGCTTGATCCGGC
TACCTGCCCATTCGACCACCAAGCGAAACATCGCATCGAGCGAGCACGTACTCGGATGGAAGCCGGTCTT
GTCGATCAGGATGATCTGGACGAAGAGCATCAGGGGCTCGCGCCAGCCGAACTGTTCGCCAGGCTCAAGG
CGAGCATGCCCGACGGCGAGGATCTCGTCGTGACCCATGGCGATGCCTGCTTGCCGAATATCATGGTGGA
AAATGGCCGCTTTTCTGGATTCATCGACTGTGGCCGGCTGGGTGTGGCGGACCGCTATCAGGACATAGCG
TTGGCTACCCGTGATATTGCTGAAGAGCTTGGCGGCGAATGGGCTGACCGCTTCCTCGTGCTTTACGGTA
TCGCCGCTCCCGATTCGCAGCGCATCGCCTTCTATCGCCTTCTTGACGAGTTCTTCTGAGCGGGACTCTG
GGGTTCGAAATGACCGACCAAGCGACGCCCAACCTGCCATCACGAGATTTCGATTCCACCGCCGCCTTCT
ATGAAAGGTTGGGCTTCGGAATCGTTTTCCGGGACGCCGGCTGGATGATCCTCCAGCGCGGGGATCTCAT
GCTGGAGTTCTTCGCCCACCCTAGGGGGAGGCTAACTGAAACACGGAAGGAGACAATACCGGAAGGAACC
CGCGCTATGACGGCAATAAAAAGACAGAATAAAACGCACGGTGTTGGGTCGTTTGTTCATAAACGCGGGG
TTCGGTCCCAGGGCTGGCACTCTGTCGATACCCCACCGAGACCCCATTGGGGCCAATACGCCCGCGTTTC
TTCCTTTTCCCCACCCCACCCCCCAAGTTCGGGTGAAGGCCCAGGGCTCGCAGCCAACGTCGGGGCGGCA
GGCCCTGCCATAGCCTCAGGTTACTCATATATACTTTAGATTGATTTAAAACTTCATTTTTAATTTAAAA
GGATCTAGGTGAAGATCCTTTTTGATAATCTCATGACCAAAATCCCTTAACGTGAGTTTTCGTTCCACTG
AGCGTCAGACCCCGTAGAAAAGATCAAAGGATCTTCTTGAGATCCTTTTTTTCTGCGCGTAATCTGCTGC
TTGCAAACAAAAAAACCACCGCTACCAGCGGTGGTTTGTTTGCCGGATCAAGAGCTACCAACTCTTTTTC
CGAAGGTAACTGGCTTCAGCAGAGCGCAGATACCAAATACTGTTCTTCTAGTGTAGCCGTAGTTAGGCCA
CCACTTCAAGAACTCTGTAGCACCGCCTACATACCTCGCTCTGCTAATCCTGTTACCAGTGGCTGCTGCC
AGTGGCGATAAGTCGTGTCTTACCGGGTTGGACTCAAGACGATAGTTACCGGATAAGGCGCAGCGGTCGG
GCTGAACGGGGGGTTCGTGCACACAGCCCAGCTTGGAGCGAACGACCTACACCGAACTGAGATACCTACA
GCGTGAGCTATGAGAAAGCGCCACGCTTCCCGAAGGGAGAAAGGCGGACAGGTATCCGGTAAGCGGCAGG
GTCGGAACAGGAGAGCGCACGAGGGAGCTTCCAGGGGGAAACGCCTGGTATCTTTATAGTCCTGTCGGGT
TTCGCCACCTCTGACTTGAGCGTCGATTTTTGTGATGCTCGTCAGGGGGGCGGAGCCTATGGAAAAACGC
CAGCAACGCGGCCTTTTTACGGTTCCTGGCCTTTTGCTGGCCTTTTGCTCACATGTTCTTTCCTGCGTTA
TCCCCTGATTCTGTGGATAACCGTATTACCGCCATGCATTAGTTATTAATAGTAATCAATTACGGGGTCA
TTAGTTCATAGCCCATATATGGAGTTCCGCGTTACATAACTTACGGTAAATGGCCCGCCTGGCTGACCGC
CCAACGACCCCCGCCCATTGACGTCAATAATGACGTATGTTCCCATAGTAACGCCAATAGGGACTTTCCA
TTGACGTCAATGGGTGGAGTATTTACGGTAAACTGCCCACTTGGCAGTACATCAAGTGTATCATATGCCA
AGTACGCCCCCTATTGACGTCAATGACGGTAAATGGCCCGCCTGGCATTATGCCCAGTACATGACCTTAT
GGGACTTTCCTACTTGGCAGTACATCTACGTATTAGTCATCGCTATTACCATG
Features (pLannotate 1.2.2; 15 found; start..end, strand, type, name):
      1..204     +  promoter       CMV promoter: human cytomegalovirus (CMV) immediate early promoter
    227..270     +  misc_feature   MCS (fragment): multiple cloning site
   2573..3159    +  misc_feature   IRES2: internal ribosome entry site (IRES) of the encephalomyocarditis virus (EMCV)
   3160..3867    +  CDS            mCherry: mCherry is a basic (constitutively fluorescent) red fluorescent protein published in 2004, derived from Discosoma sp.. It is reported to be a very rapidly-maturing monomer with low acid sensitivity.
   3886..3969    +  CDS            large T antigen (fragment): large T antigen from SV40 (simian virus 40)
   3992..4113    +  polyA_signal   SV40 poly(A) signal: SV40 polyadenylation signal
   4147..4575    -  rep_origin     f1 ori (sequence partly withheld): f1 bacteriophage origin of replication; arrow indicates direction of (+) strand synthesis
   4602..4706    +  promoter       AmpR promoter: bla
   4708..5065    +  promoter       SV40 promoter: SV40 enhancer and early promoter
   5100..5894    +  CDS            NeoR/KanR: aminoglycoside phosphotransferase from Tn5; aph(3')-II (or nptII); confers resistance to neomycin, kanamycin, and G418 (Geneticin®)
   5915..6067    +  CDS            ble (fragment): BLE_KLEPN - Experimental evidence at protein level: Swiss-Prot protein existence level 1. Binding protein with a strong affinity to the bleomycin family of antibiotics. Binds to CL990; an antimitotic-antibiotic compound. From Klebsiella pneumoniae.
   6126..6173    +  polyA_signal   HSV TK poly(A) signal: herpes simplex virus thymidine kinase polyadenylation signal (Cole and Stacy, 1985)
   6264..6280    -  polyA_signal   bGH poly(A) signal (fragment): bovine growth hormone polyadenylation signal
   6502..7090    +  rep_origin     ori: high-copy-number ColE1/pMB1/pBR322/pUC origin of replication
   7265..7568    +  enhancer       CMV enhancer: human cytomegalovirus immediate early enhancer
