[The description below was written by a language model from this plasmid's Addgene catalogue record and pLannotate feature annotations shown in this document.]
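Description:
DmTmem63 is a mammalian expression plasmid built on the pIRES2-mCherry backbone that carries the Drosophila melanogaster Tmem63 gene (CG11210), a member of the OSCA/TMEM63 family of mechanically activated ion channels. According to the record, the coding sequence was synthesized in human codon-optimized form and inserted by Gibson cloning. The total plasmid is 7,568 bp on a 5,286 bp backbone, which implies an insert of roughly 2.3 kb. The catalogue's listed insert size of 7,569 bp appears to reflect the whole plasmid rather than the gene. The feature table does not annotate the channel ORF itself, but the unannotated interval between the residual multiple cloning site and the IRES is consistent with its position.

Expression is driven by the human CMV immediate-early enhancer and promoter, which span the numbering origin of the circular sequence. Downstream of the insert, an EMCV IRES directs cap-independent translation of mCherry from the same bicistronic transcript, which ends at an SV40 polyadenylation signal. Red fluorescence therefore marks transfected cells expressing the untagged channel without fusing a reporter to it, which is useful for picking cells for assays of mechanosensitive channel function.

The backbone has a high-copy ColE1/pUC origin for propagation in E. coli and an f1 origin. A single NeoR/KanR cassette, placed behind tandem bacterial (bla) and SV40 early promoters and ended by the HSV TK poly(A) signal, gives kanamycin resistance in bacteria and could support G418 selection in mammalian cells. The short large T antigen, ble and bGH poly(A) annotations are fragmentary matches and probably not functional elements.
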