Addgene plasmid #136598: DmTmem63
Purpose: Expresses the mechanosensitive channel Drosophila melanogaster Tmem63 in mammalian cells
Depositing lab: Ardem Patapoutian. Depositing organization: Scripps California (The Scripps Research Institute). Publication: OSCA/TMEM63 are an Evolutionarily Conserved Family of Mechanically Activated Ion Channels. Murthy SE, Dubin AE, Whitwam T, Jojoa-Cruz S, Cahalan SM, Mousavi SAR, Ward AB, Patapoutian A. Elife. 2018 Nov 1;7. pii: 41844. doi: 10.7554/eLife.41844. PubMed 30382938.
Backbone
  Vector backbone: pIRES2-mCherry
  Backbone size w/o insert (bp): 5286
  Total vector size (bp): 7568
  Vector type: Mammalian Expression
Growth in bacteria
  Bacterial resistance: Kanamycin, 50 μg/mL
  Growth temperature: 37°C
  Growth strain: DH5alpha
  Copy number: Unknown
Gene/Insert
  Gene/Insert name: DmTMEM63
  Species: D. melanogaster (fly)
  Insert size (bp): 7569
  GenBank ID: Dmel_CG11210
  Promoter: CMV
  Cloning method: Gibson Cloning
  Sequencing primers: 5′ CMV Forward; 3′ IRES Reverse
Resource information
  A portion of this plasmid was derived from a plasmid made by: DmTmem63 was synthesized and human codon-optimized by Genewiz.
Terms and licenses: Academic/Nonprofit Terms; Industry Terms: Not Available to Industry
How to cite: DmTmem63 was a gift from Ardem Patapoutian (Addgene plasmid # 136598 ; http://n2t.net/addgene:136598 ; RRID:Addgene_136598)
